>Addgene plasmid #82547 | oma-1 ORF in L4440 | addgene partial sequence | sequence record 167822 | L4440 5'-AGCGAGTCAGTGAGCGAG-3'
GACTCCTATAGGGAGACCGGCAGATCTGATTTCACCACAAATTGAGATGCTTGGTCATATTTTCGGCCAA
TTGATCGAATCCTGGCATTGGAGAGAATGGTCCGTTACATGACATCATTGGATCAGTTGCGACAGATTTC
ATCAGAAGAGATTGAGCAACAGCAGAATTTGCGAAATATGCAGCAGCGGCAGCTGCGGATGCTGCATTGA
GTGACGAAGAACTGAGATCCTGAGAAGGCGTGGATCCAGCAGATGAATATCCAGAAACTCCTCCAGGAGT
ATTTTGCTTTCCGAGCATTCCGAACGAGCCAGCATTTGGAGCGGAACCCAAAACCATCGAATCGAGTGGA
CTAGCTGGCCGATGTGCCATATTCCAAGCGTCTAGAGCAAACATCGATGGATCCAATGGCCAGCGAGACG
GTGGATAGGTCATCGCACCTAAAACAGAGGTCATTAATTGCAACTAGCTGCCAATTTTTACCTTCCGCGT
CATGCAATTCCTTCGTTGGTAGCTCATATCTTGGACCACGAGTACTAACAGGAGTTGGTCCTAGTGGCAA
TTTAGCCGCTGGCTCATCTGGAGTTGATGGCCTGGCAAACATTTCTAAAGGATGCTGAATGGCAGAAAGC
GGGGGAGCTGCAATGCGACCATTAGTCATGATGTGCTGCTCCATTTGATCACGAATGTCAGCCAATGCAT
GGCGTTGAGAAACCTGAAAATGTTTACAGTGAGCAAAAATACATGTTTTCTTCTGACTTCAAGAAGTTTA
TCAGCGCGAATGTATGCGTTTGGTCCATGATCGGGATGAATGAAAAGGCACCGTTTCCCGTATGGGCAGA
GTCCTGTAGTCGTATATTTGTCACAGAGTTTCG
