>Addgene plasmid #82547 | oma-1 ORF in L4440 | addgene partial sequence | sequence record 167824 | M13-F20 5'-TGTAAAACGACGGCCAGT-3'
CGGGCCCCCCCTCGAGGTCGACGGTATCGATAAGCTTGATTTATGAACGTTAACGGTGAAAACAACGAGA
AGATCGATGAGTGAGTTTAACAAAATTCAAATGAAAAAGTAATTTTATGTTATTAAAGGCATCATCTCGA
GAGCTCCCTCGCTGGCGTTCCAACTTTGCCCGTTTCACCACTCGATCACGCTAAGGACTTGTCTCAAACT
AATCCGAATGCCCAGATTGGAGATTTGGTTACTCAAACTGCTAACTTGATTGCTATCAAAAAGCAGTTGC
TTGAAGATATTGCATTGTGCGTTGGCTAATTTCCTGAATATCTTCAATTTACTACATTTCAGCAACCAAC
ATATTCAATCGATGCAAGTTCGCGCGATTCAGAGTTTTCCCCAGAACAACCAGGTTGCACCTCCATTTCA
ACAGTTTGATCCTAGACGCCGCGGATTAGCCCGAATGCAGAAACCAGAATCATACAAGACTGTGATCTGC
CAAGCTTGGCTCGAATCTAAGACTTGTTCTTTCGCAGACAACTGCCGGTTTGCACATGGAGAGGAGGAAC
TTCGTCCAACATTGTAAGAATGAAGCAAACAAATTATGTTAATTCCAATTTTTAGCGTCGAGCCGCTGCA
GAACAATAAGTATAAAACGAAACTCTGTGACAAATATACGACTACAGGACTCTGCCCATACGGGAAACGG
TGCCTTTTCATTCATCCCGATCATGGACCAAACGCATACATTCGCGCTGATAAACTTCTTGAAGTCAGAA
GAAAACATGTATTTTTGCTCACTGTAAACATTTTCAGGTTTCTCAACGCCATGCATTGGCTGACATTCGT
GATCAAATGGAGCAGCACATCATGACTAATGGTCGCATTGCAGCTCCCCCGCTTTCTGCCATTCAGCATC
CTTTAGAAATGTTTGCCAGGCCATCAACTCCAGATGAGCCAGCGGCTAA
