[The description below was written by a language model from this plasmid's Addgene catalogue record.]
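Description:
oma-1 ORF in L4440 is an RNAi feeding construct for Caenorhabditis elegans, made by placing the open reading frame of the nematode gene oma-1 into the L4440 backbone. L4440 is the standard worm RNAi feeding vector: in its usual form, the cloning site is flanked by two opposing T7 promoters, so that both strands of an inserted fragment are transcribed and anneal into double-stranded RNA. The record provides no feature table. The promoter arrangement, origin of replication and exact insert boundaries are therefore inferred from general knowledge of the backbone, not documented for this plasmid. The plasmid is propagated in E. coli under ampicillin selection, and its copy number is listed as unknown.

Although catalogued as a worm expression vector, the construct is not expressed in the animal itself. In typical feeding RNAi, the plasmid is moved into a bacterial strain that supplies inducible T7 RNA polymerase. The bacteria produce oma-1 double-stranded RNA, and worms that eat them take it up, triggering systemic knockdown of the endogenous transcript. The associated publication describes OMA-1 as an oocyte maturation determinant with RNA-binding activity, so the plasmid's evident use is depleting oma-1 to examine its role in the germline and in regulating target RNAs. The record does not state whether the insert is the complete coding sequence derived from cDNA or genomic DNA, and it lists no tags, reporters or other added elements.
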