Addgene plasmid #82547: oma-1 ORF in L4440
Purpose: oma-1 RNAi feeding construct
Depositing lab: Sean Ryder. Depositing organization: University of Massachusetts, Worcester. Publication: RNA recognition by the Caenorhabditis elegans oocyte maturation determinant OMA-1. Kaymak E, Ryder SP. J Biol Chem. 2013 Oct 18;288(42):30463-72. doi: 10.1074/jbc.M113.496547. Epub 2013 Sep 6. PubMed 24014033.
Backbone
  Vector backbone: L4440
  Vector type: Worm Expression
Growth in bacteria
  Bacterial resistance: Ampicillin, 100 μg/mL
  Growth temperature: 37°C
  Growth strain: DH5alpha
  Copy number: Unknown
Gene/Insert
  Gene/Insert name: oma-1 ORF
  Species: C. elegans (nematode)
Terms and licenses: Academic/Nonprofit Terms; Industry Terms: Not Available to Industry
How to cite: oma-1 ORF in L4440 was a gift from Sean Ryder (Addgene plasmid # 82547 ; http://n2t.net/addgene:82547 ; RRID:Addgene_82547)
